Addgene plasmid #140136: pAAV-EF1a-iDreV
Depositing lab: Hongkui Zeng. Publication: RecV recombinase system for in vivo targeted optogenomic modifications of single cells or cell populations. Yao S, Yuan P, Ouellette B, Zhou T, Mortrud M, Balaram P, Chatterjee S, Wang Y, Daigle TL, Tasic B, Kuang X, Gong H, Luo Q, Zeng S, Curtright A, Dhaka A, Kahan A, Gradinaru V, Chrapkiewicz R, Schnitzer M, Zeng H, Cetin A. Nat Methods. 2020 Mar 23. pii: 10.1038/s41592-020-0774-3. doi: 10.1038/s41592-020-0774-3. PubMed 32203389.
Backbone
  Vector backbone: Unknown
  Vector type: AAV
Growth in bacteria
  Bacterial resistance: Ampicillin, 100 μg/mL
  Growth temperature: 37°C
  Growth strain: NEB Stable
  Copy number: Unknown
Gene/Insert
  Gene/Insert name: iDreV
  Species: Synthetic
  Insert size (bp): 2104
  Promoter: EF1a
  Cloning method: Restriction Enzyme; 5′ cloning site unknown (unknown if destroyed); 3′ cloning site unknown (unknown if destroyed)
  Sequencing primers: 5′ unknown
Terms and licenses: Academic/Nonprofit Terms; Industry Terms: Not Available to Industry
Depositor comments: Funded by the BRAIN Initiative.
How to cite: pAAV-EF1a-iDreV was a gift from Hongkui Zeng (Addgene plasmid # 140136 ; http://n2t.net/addgene:140136 ; RRID:Addgene_140136) For viral preps, please replace (Addgene plasmid # 140136) in the above sentence with: (Addgene viral prep # 140136-AAV1) or (Addgene viral prep # 140136-PHPeB)
