[The description below was written by a language model from this plasmid's Addgene catalogue record and the feature table of its GenBank file.]
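Description:
pAAV-EF1a-iDreV is a 7.4 kb AAV transfer plasmid used to produce recombinant adeno-associated virus that delivers iDreV, a synthetic component of the RecV system of recombinases for light-targeted ("optogenomic") genome modification in vivo. The backbone is not named in the record. It carries a high-copy ColE1/pUC-type origin, an f1 phage origin, and a beta-lactamase gene for ampicillin selection in bacteria. A recombination-deficient strain is listed for propagation, as is usual for plasmids containing repeat-rich ITRs. Two AAV2 inverted terminal repeats flank the expression cassette and provide the cis signals for replication and packaging of the intervening DNA into AAV capsids when rep, cap and helper functions are supplied in trans.

Between the ITRs, the human EF-1-alpha promoter, including its intron A, drives strong constitutive expression of the roughly 2.1 kb iDreV insert, which begins with a Kozak consensus. The feature table does not annotate the recombinase coding regions themselves, but it shows how the open reading frame is organised. An SV40 nuclear localization signal lies at the start, a second one lies just before a P2A ribosome-skipping peptide, and a third lies immediately after it. This layout indicates that one transcript yields two separate nuclear-targeted polypeptides, consistent with a split Dre recombinase design, although the record does not state the identity of the halves or of the light-sensitive domains. A WPRE enhances transcript stability and expression, and a human growth hormone polyadenylation signal terminates the cassette. The short Factor Xa site annotated on the reverse strand within the WPRE is probably an incidental sequence match. The record indicates that viral preparations exist in AAV1 and PHP.eB serotypes, and the work was funded through a neuroscience initiative.
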