LOCUS       Exported 7443 bp ds-DNA circular SYN 12-MAY-2021
DEFINITION  AAV production.
ACCESSION   .
VERSION     .
KEYWORDS    pAAV-EF1a-iDreV
SOURCE      synthetic DNA construct
  ORGANISM  synthetic DNA construct
REFERENCE   1 (bases 1 to 7443)
  AUTHORS   Yao S, Yuan P, Ouellette B, Zhou T, Mortrud M, Balaram P, Chatterjee
            S, Wang Y, Daigle TL, Tasic B, Kuang X, Gong H, Luo Q, Zeng S,
            Curtright A, Dhaka A, Kahan A, Gradinaru V, Chrapkiewicz R,
            Schnitzer M, Zeng H, Cetin A
  TITLE     RecV recombinase system for in vivo targeted optogenomic
            modifications of single cells or cell populations.
  JOURNAL   Nat Methods. 2020 Mar 23. pii: 10.1038/s41592-020-0774-3. doi:
            10.1038/s41592-020-0774-3.
  PUBMED    32203389
REFERENCE   2 (bases 1 to 7443)
  AUTHORS   .
  TITLE     Direct Submission
  JOURNAL   Exported May 12, 2021 from SnapGene Server 1.1.58
            http://www.snapgene.com
FEATURES             Location/Qualifiers
     source          1..7443
                     /organism="synthetic DNA construct"
                     /mol_type="other DNA"
     repeat_region   1..130
                     /label=AAV2 ITR (alternate)
                     /note="Functional equivalent of wild-type AAV2 ITR"
     promoter        231..1409
                     /label=EF-1-alpha promoter
                     /note="strong constitutive promoter for human elongation
                     factor EF-1-alpha"
     intron          462..1400
                     /label=EF-1-alpha intron A
                     /note="intron upstream of the start codon of human
                     EF-1-alpha"
     primer_bind     1357..1377
                     /label=EF1a-F
                     /note="Human elongation factor-1a promoter, forward primer"
     regulatory      1428..1437
                     /regulatory_class="other"
                     /note="vertebrate consensus sequence for strong initiation
                     of translation (Kozak, 1987)"
     CDS             1440..1460
                     /codon_start=1
                     /product="nuclear localization signal of SV40 (simian virus
                     40) large T antigen"
                     /label=SV40 NLS
                     /translation="PKKKRKV"
     CDS             2112..2132
                     /codon_start=1
                     /product="nuclear localization signal of SV40 (simian virus
                     40) large T antigen"
                     /label=SV40 NLS
                     /translation="PKKKRKV"
     CDS             2148..2204
                     /codon_start=1
                     /product="2A peptide from porcine teschovirus-1
                     polyprotein"
                     /label=P2A
                     /note="Eukaryotic ribosomes fail to insert a peptide bond
                     between the Gly and Pro residues, yielding separate
                     polypeptides."
                     /translation="ATNFSLLKQAGDVEENPGP"
     CDS             2214..2234
                     /codon_start=1
                     /product="nuclear localization signal of SV40 (simian virus
                     40) large T antigen"
                     /label=SV40 NLS
                     /translation="PKKKRKV"
     misc_feature    3570..4158
                     /label=WPRE
                     /note="woodchuck hepatitis virus posttranscriptional
                     regulatory element"
     primer_bind     complement(3623..3643)
                     /label=WPRE-R
                     /note="WPRE, reverse primer"
     CDS             complement(4041..4052)
                     /codon_start=1
                     /product="Factor Xa recognition and cleavage site"
                     /label=Factor Xa site
                     /translation="IEGR"
     polyA_signal    4190..4666
                     /label=hGH poly(A) signal
                     /note="human growth hormone polyadenylation signal"
     primer_bind     complement(4389..4408)
                     /label=hGH-PA-R
                     /note="Human growth hormone terminator, reverse primer"
     repeat_region   4706..4846
                     /label=AAV2 ITR
                     /note="inverted terminal repeat of adeno-associated virus
                     serotype 2"
     repeat_region   4706..4835
                     /label=AAV2 ITR
     rep_origin      4921..5376
                     /direction=RIGHT
                     /label=f1 ori
                     /note="f1 bacteriophage origin of replication; arrow
                     indicates direction of (+) strand synthesis"
     primer_bind     complement(5008..5027)
                     /label=F1ori-R
                     /note="F1 origin, reverse primer"
     primer_bind     5218..5239
                     /label=F1ori-F
                     /note="F1 origin, forward primer"
     primer_bind     complement(5393..5412)
                     /label=pRS-marker
                     /note="pRS vectors, use to sequence yeast selectable
                     marker"
     primer_bind     5512..5534
                     /label=pGEX 3'
                     /note="pGEX vectors, reverse primer"
     primer_bind     complement(5572..5590)
                     /label=pBRforEco
                     /note="pBR322 vectors, upsteam of EcoRI site, forward
                     primer"
     promoter        5658..5762
                     /gene="bla"
                     /label=AmpR promoter
     CDS             5763..6623
                     /codon_start=1
                     /gene="bla"
                     /product="beta-lactamase"
                     /label=AmpR
                     /note="confers resistance to ampicillin, carbenicillin, and
                     related antibiotics"
                     /translation="MSIQHFRVALIPFFAAFCLPVFAHPETLVKVKDAEDQLGARVGYI
                     ELDLNSGKILESFRPEERFPMMSTFKVLLCGAVLSRIDAGQEQLGRRIHYSQNDLVEYS
                     PVTEKHLTDGMTVRELCSAAITMSDNTAANLLLTTIGGPKELTAFLHNMGDHVTRLDRW
                     EPELNEAIPNDERDTTMPVAMATTLRKLLTGELLTLASRQQLIDWMEADKVAGPLLRSA
                     LPAGWFIADKSGAGERGSRGIIAALGPDGKPSRIVVIYTTGSQATMDERNRQIAEIGAS
                     LIKHW"
     primer_bind     complement(5981..6000)
                     /label=Amp-R
                     /note="Ampicillin resistance gene, reverse primer"
     rep_origin      6794..7382
                     /direction=RIGHT
                     /label=ori
                     /note="high-copy-number ColE1/pMB1/pBR322/pUC origin of
                     replication"
     primer_bind     7283..7302
                     /label=pBR322ori-F
                     /note="pBR322 origin, forward primer"
ORIGIN
        1 cctgcaggca gctgcgcgct cgctcgctca ctgaggccgc ccgggcgtcg ggcgaccttt
       61 ggtcgcccgg cctcagtgag cgagcgagcg cgcagagagg gagtggccaa ctccatcact
      121 aggggttcct gcggccgcac gcgtaagctt tgcaaagatg gataaagttt taaacagaga
      181 ggaatctttg cagctaatgg accttctagg tcttgaaagg agtgggaatt ggctccggtg
      241 cccgtcagtg ggcagagcgc acatcgccca cagtccccga gaagttgggg ggaggggtcg
      301 gcaattgaac cggtgcctag agaaggtggc gcggggtaaa ctgggaaagt gatgtcgtgt
      361 actggctccg cctttttccc gagggtgggg gagaaccgta tataagtgca gtagtcgccg
      421 tgaacgttct ttttcgcaac gggtttgccg ccagaacaca ggtaagtgcc gtgtgtggtt
      481 cccgcgggcc tggcctcttt acgggttatg gcccttgcgt gccttgaatt acttccacct
      541 ggctgcagta cgtgattctt gatcccgagc ttcgggttgg aagtgggtgg gagagttcga
      601 ggccttgcgc ttaaggagcc ccttcgcctc gtgcttgagt tgaggcctgg cctgggcgct
      661 ggggccgccg cgtgcgaatc tggtggcacc ttcgcgcctg tctcgctgct ttcgataagt
      721 ctctagccat ttaaaatttt tgatgacctg ctgcgacgct ttttttctgg caagatagtc
      781 ttgtaaatgc gggccaagat ctgcacactg gtatttcggt ttttggggcc gcgggcggcg
      841 acggggcccg tgcgtcccag cgcacatgtt cggcgaggcg gggcctgcga gcgcggccac
      901 cgagaatcgg acgggggtag tctcaagctg gccggcctgc tctggtgcct ggcctcgcgc
      961 cgccgtgtat cgccccgccc tgggcggcaa ggctggcccg gtcggcacca gttgcgtgag
     1021 cggaaagatg gccgcttccc ggccctgctg cagggagctc aaaatggagg acgcggcgct
     1081 cgggagagcg ggcgggtgag tcacccacac aaaggaaaag ggcctttccg tcctcagccg
     1141 tcgcttcatg tgactccacg gagtaccggg cgccgtccag gcacctcgat tagttctcga
     1201 gcttttggag tacgtcgtct ttaggttggg gggaggggtt ttatgcgatg gagtttcccc
     1261 acactgagtg ggtggagact gaagttaggc cagcttggca cttgatgtaa ttctccttgg
     1321 aatttgccct ttttgagttt ggatcttggt tcattctcaa gcctcagaca gtggttcaaa
     1381 gtttttttct tccatttcag gtgtcgtgag gtaccggatc ttaagccgcc accatggccc
     1441 ctaagaagaa gaggaaggtt tctgagctga ttattagtgg ttcatctggt ggattcctgc
     1501 gaaacatcgg caaagagtat caggaggccg ctgaaaactt catgaggttt atgaatgacc
     1561 agggggcgta cgctcctaac actttgaggg atttgaggtt ggtctttcat agctgggcca
     1621 gatggtgcca tgctcggggt acccatacac tgtatgcccc tggaggatat gatattatgg
     1681 gatatctgat tcagattatg aaaagaccta atcctcaggt ggaactggga cctgtggata
     1741 caagcgtggc cctgattctg tgtgatctga aacagaaaga tacacctatt gtgtatgcca
     1801 gcgaagcctt tctgtatatg acaggatata gcaatgccga agtgctggga agaaattgta
     1861 gatttctgca gagccctgat ggaatggtga aacctaaaag cacaagaaaa tatgtggata
     1921 gcaatacaat taatacaatg agaaaagcca ttgatagaaa tgccgaagtg caggtggaag
     1981 tggtgaattt taaaaaaaat ggacagagat ttgtgaattt tctgacaatg attcctgtga
     2041 gagatgaaac aggagaatat agatatagca tgggatttca gtgtgaaaca gaaggcggaa
     2101 gcggtggcgt gcccaagaag aagaggaaag tcggatccgg cagcggcgcc accaacttca
     2161 gcctgctgaa gcaggccggc gacgtggagg agaaccccgg ccccctcgag gtgcccaaga
     2221 agaagaggaa agtcggcgga catactctgt acgctcccgg agggtatgac ataatgggtt
     2281 acctaatcca gattatgaag cgtcctaatc cccaggttga gttgggacca gtggacacca
     2341 gcgtagcctt aattctttgc gaccttaaac agaaagatac accaatagta tacgcgagtg
     2401 aggctttttt gtatatgacg ggttattcca acgcggaagt gttaggacga aattgtcggt
     2461 ttctacaatc accggatggg atggtcaaac cgaaaagtac tagaaagtat gtggattcga
     2521 atacaattaa caccatgaga aaggcaatcg ataggaacgc agaagtacaa gtcgaggttg
     2581 tcaatttcaa aaagaatggg caacgcttcg taaactttct cactatgata cctgttaggg
     2641 acgaaacggg cgagtatcga tactctatgg gcttccaatg tgaaacagaa ggtacccagc
     2701 ttgcatggtt tccaattagt cctgaaatgg cacgcgaata ctttcttcag ttgcacgatg
     2761 cagacctggc ctccactacc atcgacaagc actatgctat gcttaatatg cttctgtccc
     2821 actgcggact gccacccttg tccgacgaca agtcagtgag tcttgccatg agaagaatta
     2881 gaagagaagc cgcaaccgaa aagggtgaga ggacaggaca ggcaatcccc ctgcgctggg
     2941 acgacctgaa gctgctggat gtgctgctca gcaggagcga gcggctggtc gacctgcgca
     3001 acagggcttt cctgttcgta gcctataaca ccctcatgag aatgtctgaa atatcacgca
     3061 tcagggttgg ggacttggat cagacaggag acacagtgac cctgcacatc agtcacacta
     3121 agacaatcac cacagctgcg ggccttgaca aagtgctctc ccggcgaacc acagcagtgc
     3181 tcaatgactg gctggacgtc agtgggctta gagaacatcc agacgctgtg ctcttcccac
     3241 ctatacaccg gtcaaacaaa gcccgcatta ctaccacgcc cctgaccgcc cctgccatgg
     3301 agaagatttt cagtgatgcc tgggtgctgc tgaacaaacg ggacgccacc cccaataaag
     3361 ggaggtatag gacctggacc ggccattccg ccagggtggg tgccgcaata gacatggccg
     3421 agaaacaggt gtctatggtc gagattatgc aggaagggac atggaagaag cctgaaacac
     3481 tgatgcggta tctcagaagg ggcggagtgt ccgtgggagc caattctcga ctgatggata
     3541 gctaagaatt cgatatcaag cttatcgata atcaacctct ggattacaaa atttgtgaaa
     3601 gattgactgg tattcttaac tatgttgctc cttttacgct atgtggatac gctgctttaa
     3661 tgcctttgta tcatgctatt gcttcccgta tggctttcat tttctcctcc ttgtataaat
     3721 cctggttgct gtctctttat gaggagttgt ggcccgttgt caggcaacgt ggcgtggtgt
     3781 gcactgtgtt tgctgacgca acccccactg gttggggcat tgccaccacc tgtcagctcc
     3841 tttccgggac tttcgctttc cccctcccta ttgccacggc ggaactcatc gccgcctgcc
     3901 ttgcccgctg ctggacaggg gctcggctgt tgggcactga caattccgtg gtgttgtcgg
     3961 ggaaatcatc gtcctttcct tggctgctcg cctatgttgc cacctggatt ctgcgcggga
     4021 cgtccttctg ctacgtccct tcggccctca atccagcgga ccttccttcc cgcggcctgc
     4081 tgccggctct gcggcctctt ccgcgtcttc gccttcgccc tcagacgagt cggatctccc
     4141 tttgggccgc ctccccgcat cgataccgag cgctgctcga gagatctacg ggtggcatcc
     4201 ctgtgacccc tccccagtgc ctctcctggc cctggaagtt gccactccag tgcccaccag
     4261 ccttgtccta ataaaattaa gttgcatcat tttgtctgac taggtgtcct tctataatat
     4321 tatggggtgg aggggggtgg tatggagcaa ggggcaagtt gggaagacaa cctgtagggc
     4381 ctgcggggtc tattgggaac caagctggag tgcagtggca caatcttggc tcactgcaat
     4441 ctccgcctcc tgggttcaag cgattctcct gcctcagcct cccgagttgt tgggattcca
     4501 ggcatgcatg accaggctca gctaattttt gtttttttgg tagagacggg gtttcaccat
     4561 attggccagg ctggtctcca actcctaatc tcaggtgatc tacccacctt ggcctcccaa
     4621 attgctggga ttacaggcgt gaaccactgc tcccttccct gtccttctga ttttgtaggt
     4681 aaccacgtgc ggaccgagcg gccgcaggaa cccctagtga tggagttggc cactccctct
     4741 ctgcgcgctc gctcgctcac tgaggccggg cgaccaaagg tcgcccgacg cccgggcttt
     4801 gcccgggcgg cctcagtgag cgagcgagcg cgcagctgcc tgcaggggcg cctgatgcgg
     4861 tattttctcc ttacgcatct gtgcggtatt tcacaccgca tannnnnnnn nnnnnnnnnn
     4921 nnnnnnnnnn nnnnnnnnnn nnnnnnnnnn nnnnnnnnnn nnnnnnnnnn nnnnnnnnnn
     4981 nnnnnnnnnn nnnnnnntnn nnnnnnnnnn nnnnnnnnnn nnnnnnnnnn nnnnnnnnnn
     5041 nnnncnnnnn nnnnnnnnnn nnnnnnnnnn nnnnnnnnnn nnnnnnnnnn nnnnnnnnnn
     5101 nnnnnnnnnn nnnnnnnnnn nnnnnnnnnn nnnnnnnnnn nnnnnnnnnn nnnnnnnnnn
     5161 nnnnnnnnnn nnnnnnnnnn nnnnnncctt tgacgttgga gtccacgttc tttaatagtg
     5221 gactcttgtt ccaaactgga acaacactca actctatctc gggctattct tttgatttat
     5281 aagggatttt gccgatttcg gtctattggt taaaaaatga gctgatttaa caaaaattta
     5341 acgcgaattt taacaaaata ttaacgttta caattttatg gtgcactctc agtacaatct
     5401 gctctgatgc cgcatagtta agccagcccc gacacccgcc aacacccgct gacgcgccct
     5461 gacgggcttg tctgctcccg gcatccgctt acagacaagc tgtgaccgtc tccgggagct
     5521 gcatgtgtca gaggttttca ccgtcatcac cgaaacgcgc gagacgaaag ggcctcgtga
     5581 tacgcctatt tttataggtt aatgtcatga taataatggt ttcttagacg tcaggtggca
     5641 cttttcgggg aaatgtgcgc ggaaccccta tttgtttatt tttctaaata cattcaaata
     5701 tgtatccgct catgagacaa taaccctgat aaatgcttca ataatattga aaaaggaaga
     5761 gtatgagtat tcaacatttc cgtgtcgccc ttattccctt ttttgcggca ttttgccttc
     5821 ctgtttttgc tcacccagaa acgctggtga aagtaaaaga tgctgaagat cagttgggtg
     5881 cacgagtggg ttacatcgaa ctggatctca acagcggtaa gatccttgag agttttcgcc
     5941 ccgaagaacg ttttccaatg atgagcactt ttaaagttct gctatgtggc gcggtattat
     6001 cccgtattga cgccgggcaa gagcaactcg gtcgccgcat acactattct cagaatgact
     6061 tggttgagta ctcaccagtc acagaaaagc atcttacgga tggcatgaca gtaagagaat
     6121 tatgcagtgc tgccataacc atgagtgata acactgcggc caacttactt ctgacaacga
     6181 tcggaggacc gaaggagcta accgcttttt tgcacaacat gggggatcat gtaactcgcc
     6241 ttgatcgttg ggaaccggag ctgaatgaag ccataccaaa cgacgagcgt gacaccacga
     6301 tgcctgtagc aatggcaaca acgttgcgca aactattaac tggcgaacta cttactctag
     6361 cttcccggca acaattaata gactggatgg aggcggataa agttgcagga ccacttctgc
     6421 gctcggccct tccggctggc tggtttattg ctgataaatc tggagccggt gagcgtgggt
     6481 ctcgcggtat cattgcagca ctggggccag atggtaagcc ctcccgtatc gtagttatct
     6541 acacgacggg gagtcaggca actatggatg aacgaaatag acagatcgct gagataggtg
     6601 cctcactgat taagcattgg taactgtcag accaagttta ctcatatata ctttagattg
     6661 atttaaaact tcatttttaa tttaaaagga tctaggtgaa gatccttttt gataatctca
     6721 tgaccaaaat cccttaacgt gagttttcgt tccactgagc gtcagacccc gtagaaaaga
     6781 tcaaaggatc ttcttgagat cctttttttc tgcgcgtaat ctgctgcttg caaacaaaaa
     6841 aaccaccgct accagcggtg gtttgtttgc cggatcaaga gctaccaact ctttttccga
     6901 aggtaactgg cttcagcaga gcgcagatac caaatactgt tcttctagtg tagccgtagt
     6961 taggccacca cttcaagaac tctgtagcac cgcctacata cctcgctctg ctaatcctgt
     7021 taccagtggc tgctgccagt ggcgataagt cgtgtcttac cgggttggac tcaagacgat
     7081 agttaccgga taaggcgcag cggtcgggct gaacgggggg ttcgtgcaca cagcccagct
     7141 tggagcgaac gacctacacc gaactgagat acctacagcg tgagctatga gaaagcgcca
     7201 cgcttcccga agggagaaag gcggacaggt atccggtaag cggcagggtc ggaacaggag
     7261 agcgcacgag ggagcttcca gggggaaacg cctggtatct ttatagtcct gtcgggtttc
     7321 gccacctctg acttgagcgt cgatttttgt gatgctcgtc aggggggcgg agcctatgga
     7381 aaaacgccag caacgcggcc tttttacggt tcctggcctt ttgctggcct tttgctcaca
     7441 tgt
//
